>Addgene plasmid #202431 | pmNeon Green-N1-ARF3-R | addgene full sequence | sequence record 463548 | Addgene NGS Result
[73 nt withheld, positions 1-73]
CAGGTGGCACTTTTCGGGGAAATGTGCGCGGAACCCCTATTTGTTTATTTTTCTAAATACATTCAAATAT
GTATCCGCTCATGAGACAATAACCCTGATAAATGCTTCAATAATATTGAAAAAGGAAGAGTCCTGAGGCG
GAAAGAACCAGCTGTGGAATGTGTGTCAGTTAGGGTGTGGAAAGTCCCCAGGCTCCCCAGCAGGCAGAAG
TATGCAAAGCATGCATCTCAATTAGTCAGCAACCAGGTGTGGAAAGTCCCCAGGCTCCCCAGCAGGCAGA
AGTATGCAAAGCATGCATCTCAATTAGTCAGCAACCATAGTCCCGCCCCTAACTCCGCCCATCCCGCCCC
TAACTCCGCCCAGTTCCGCCCATTCTCCGCCCCATGGCTGACTAATTTTTTTTATTTATGCAGAGGCCGA
GGCCGCCTCGGCCTCTGAGCTATTCCAGAAGTAGTGAGGAGGCTTTTTTGGAGGCCTAGGCTTTTGCAAA
GATCGATCAAGAGACAGGATGAGGATCGTTTCGCATGATTGAACAAGATGGATTGCACGCAGGTTCTCCG
GCCGCTTGGGTGGAGAGGCTATTCGGCTATGACTGGGCACAACAGACAATCGGCTGCTCTGATGCCGCCG
TGTTCCGGCTGTCAGCGCAGGGGCGCCCGGTTCTTTTTGTCAAGACCGACCTGTCCGGTGCCCTGAATGA
ACTGCAAGACGAGGCAGCGCGGCTATCGTGGCTGGCCACGACGGGCGTTCCTTGCGCAGCTGTGCTCGAC
GTTGTCACTGAAGCGGGAAGGGACTGGCTGCTATTGGGCGAAGTGCCGGGGCAGGATCTCCTGTCATCTC
ACCTTGCTCCTGCCGAGAAAGTATCCATCATGGCTGATGCAATGCGGCGGCTGCATACGCTTGATCCGGC
TACCTGCCCATTCGACCACCAAGCGAAACATCGCATCGAGCGAGCACGTACTCGGATGGAAGCCGGTCTT
GTCGATCAGGATGATCTGGACGAAGAGCATCAGGGGCTCGCGCCAGCCGAACTGTTCGCCAGGCTCAAGG
CGAGCATGCCCGACGGCGAGGATCTCGTCGTGACCCATGGCGATGCCTGCTTGCCGAATATCATGGTGGA
AAATGGCCGCTTTTCTGGATTCATCGACTGTGGCCGGCTGGGTGTGGCGGACCGCTATCAGGACATAGCG
TTGGCTACCCGTGATATTGCTGAAGAGCTTGGCGGCGAATGGGCTGACCGCTTCCTCGTGCTTTACGGTA
TCGCCGCTCCCGATTCGCAGCGCATCGCCTTCTATCGCCTTCTTGACGAGTTCTTCTGAGCGGGACTCTG
GGGTTCGAAATGACCGACCAAGCGACGCCCAACCTGCCATCACGAGATTTCGATTCCACCGCCGCCTTCT
ATGAAAGGTTGGGCTTCGGAATCGTTTTCCGGGACGCCGGCTGGATGATCCTCCAGCGCGGGGATCTCAT
GCTGGAGTTCTTCGCCCACCCTAGGGGGAGGCTAACTGAAACACGGAAGGAGACAATACCGGAAGGAACC
CGCGCTATGACGGCAATAAAAAGACAGAATAAAACGCACGGTGTTGGGTCGTTTGTTCATAAACGCGGGG
TTCGGTCCCAGGGCTGGCACTCTGTCGATACCCCACCGAGACCCCATTGGGGCCAATACGCCCGCGTTTC
TTCCTTTTCCCCACCCCACCCCCCAAGTTCGGGTGAAGGCCCAGGGCTCGCAGCCAACGTCGGGGCGGCA
GGCCCTGCCATAGCCTCAGGTTACTCATATATACTTTAGATTGATTTAAAACTTCATTTTTAATTTAAAA
GGATCTAGGTGAAGATCCTTTTTGATAATCTCATGACCAAAATCCCTTAACGTGAGTTTTCGTTCCACTG
AGCGTCAGACCCCGTAGAAAAGATCAAAGGATCTTCTTGAGATCCTTTTTTTCTGCGCGTAATCTGCTGC
TTGCAAACAAAAAAACCACCGCTACCAGCGGTGGTTTGTTTGCCGGATCAAGAGCTACCAACTCTTTTTC
CGAAGGTAACTGGCTTCAGCAGAGCGCAGATACCAAATACTGTTCTTCTAGTGTAGCCGTAGTTAGGCCA
CCACTTCAAGAACTCTGTAGCACCGCCTACATACCTCGCTCTGCTAATCCTGTTACCAGTGGCTGCTGCC
AGTGGCGATAAGTCGTGTCTTACCGGGTTGGACTCAAGACGATAGTTACCGGATAAGGCGCAGCGGTCGG
GCTGAACGGGGGGTTCGTGCACACAGCCCAGCTTGGAGCGAACGACCTACACCGAACTGAGATACCTACA
GCGTGAGCTATGAGAAAGCGCCACGCTTCCCGAAGGGAGAAAGGCGGACAGGTATCCGGTAAGCGGCAGG
GTCGGAACAGGAGAGCGCACGAGGGAGCTTCCAGGGGGAAACGCCTGGTATCTTTATAGTCCTGTCGGGT
TTCGCCACCTCTGACTTGAGCGTCGATTTTTGTGATGCTCGTCAGGGGGGCGGAGCCTATGGAAAAACGC
CAGCAACGCGGCCTTTTTACGGTTCCTGGCCTTTTGCTGGCCTTTTGCTCACATGTTCTTTCCTGCGTTA
TCCCCTGATTCTGTGGATAACCGTATTACCGCCATGCATTAGTTATTAATAGTAATCAATTACGGGGTCA
TTAGTTCATAGCCCATATATGGAGTTCCGCGTTACATAACTTACGGTAAATGGCCCGCCTGGCTGACCGC
CCAACGACCCCCGCCCATTGACGTCAATAATGACGTATGTTCCCATAGTAACGCCAATAGGGACTTTCCA
TTGACGTCAATGGGTGGAGTATTTACGGTAAACTGCCCACTTGGCAGTACATCAAGTGTATCATATGCCA
AGTACGCCCCCTATTGACGTCAATGACGGTAAATGGCCCGCCTGGCATTATGCCCAGTACATGACCTTAT
GGGACTTTCCTACTTGGCAGTACATCTACGTATTAGTCATCGCTATTACCATGGTGATGCGGTTTTGGCA
GTACATCAATGGGCGTGGATAGCGGTTTGACTCACGGGGATTTCCAAGTCTCCACCCCATTGACGTCAAT
GGGAGTTTGTTTTGGCACCAAAATCAACGGGACTTTCCAAAATGTCGTAACAACTCCGCCCCATTGACGC
AAATGGGCGGTAGGCGTGTACGGTGGGAGGTCTATATAAGCAGAGCTGGTTTAGTGAACCGTCAGATCCG
CTAGCGCTACCGGACTCAGATCTCGAGACCATGGGCAATATCTTTGGAAACCTTCTCAAGAGCCTGATTG
GGAAGAAGGAGATGCGCATCCTGATGGTGGGCCTGGATGCCGCAGGAAAGACCACCATCCTATACAAGCT
GAAACTGGGGGAGATCGTCACCACCATCCCTACCATTGGGTTCAATGTGGAGACAGTGGAGTATAAGAAC
ATCAGCTTTACAGTGTGGGATGTGGGTGGCCAGGACAAGATTCGACCCCTCTGGAGACACTACTTCCAGA
ACACCCAAGGGTTGATATTTGTGGTCGACAGCAATGATCGGGAGCGAGTAAATGAGGCCCGGGAAGAGCT
GATGAGAATGCTGGCGGAGGACGAGCTCCGGGACGCCGTGCTGCTGGTGTTCGCAAACAAACAGGATCTG
CCTAATGCTATGAACGCTGCTGAGATCACAGACAAGCTGGGCCTGCATTCCCTTCGTCACCGTAACTGGT
ACATTCAGGCCACCTGTGCCACCAGCGGGGACGGGCTGTACGAAGGCCTGGACTGGCTGGCCAATCAGCT
CAAAAACAAGAAGGCGGTACCGCGGGCCCGGGATCCACCGGTCGCCACCATGGTGAGCAAGGGCGAGGAG
GATAACATGGCCTCTCTCCCAGCGACACATGAGTTACACATCTTTGGCTCCATCAACGGTGTGGACTTTG
ACATGGTGGGTCAGGGCACCGGCAATCCAAATGATGGTTATGAGGAGTTAAACCTGAAGTCCACCAAGGG
TGACCTCCAGTTCTCCCCCTGGATTCTGGTCCCTCATATCGGGTATGGCTTCCATCAGTACCTGCCCTAC
CCTGACGGGATGTCGCCTTTCCAGGCCGCCATGGTAGATGGCTCCGGCTACCAAGTCCATCGCACAATGC
AGTTTGAAGATGGTGCCTCCCTTACTGTTAACTACCGCTACACCTACGAGGGAAGCCACATCAAAGGAGA
GGCCCAGGTGAAGGGGACTGGTTTCCCTGCTGACGGTCCTGTGATGACCAACTCGCTGACCGCTGCGGAC
TGGTGCAGGTCGAAGAAGACTTACCCCAACGACAAAACCATCATCAGTACCTTTAAGTGGAGTTACACCA
CTGGAAATGGCAAGCGCTACCGGAGCACTGCGCGGACCACCTACACCTTTGCCAAGCCAATGGCGGCTAA
CTATCTGAAGAACCAGCCGATGTACGTGTTCCGTAAGACGGAGCTCAAGCACTCCAAGACCGAGCTCAAC
TTCAAGGAGTGGCAAAAGGCCTTTACCGATGTGATGGGCATGGACGAGCTGTACAAGTAAAGCGGCCGCG
ACTCTAGATCATAATCAGCCATACCACATTTGTAGAGGTTTTACTTGCTTTAAAAAACCTCCCACACCTC
CCCCTGAACCTGAAACATAAAATGAATGCAATTGTTGTTGTTAACTTGTTTATTGCAGCTTATAATGGTT
ACAAATAAAGCAATAGCATCACAAATTTCACAAATAAAGCATTTTTTTCACTGCATTCTAGTTGTGGTTT
GTCCAAACTCATCAATGTATCTTAAGGCGTAAATTGTAAGCGTTAATATTTTGTTAAAATTCGCGTTAAA
TTTTTGTTAAATCAGCTCATTTTTTAACCAATAGGCCGAAATCGGCAAAATCCCTTATAAATCAAAAGAA
TAGACCGAGATAGGGT
[37 nt withheld, positions 4990-5026]
AAAGAACGTGGACTCCAACGTCAAAGG
[49 nt withheld, positions 5054-5102]
T
[91 nt withheld, positions 5104-5194]
G
[51 nt withheld, positions 5196-5246]
Features (pLannotate 1.2.2; 16 found; start..end, strand, type, name):
    100..204     +  promoter       AmpR promoter: bla
    206..563     +  promoter       SV40 promoter: SV40 enhancer and early promoter
    598..1392    +  CDS            NeoR/KanR: aminoglycoside phosphotransferase from Tn5; aph(3')-II (or nptII); confers resistance to neomycin, kanamycin, and G418 (Geneticin®)
   1413..1565    +  CDS            ble (fragment): BLE_KLEPN - Experimental evidence at protein level: Swiss-Prot protein existence level 1. Binding protein with a strong affinity to the bleomycin family of antibiotics. Binds to CL990; an antimitotic-antibiotic compound. From Klebsiella pneumoniae.
   1624..1671    +  polyA_signal   HSV TK poly(A) signal: herpes simplex virus thymidine kinase polyadenylation signal (Cole and Stacy, 1985)
   1762..1778    -  polyA_signal   bGH poly(A) signal (fragment): bovine growth hormone polyadenylation signal
   2000..2588    +  rep_origin     ori: high-copy-number ColE1/pMB1/pBR322/pUC origin of replication
   2763..3066    +  enhancer       CMV enhancer: human cytomegalovirus immediate early enhancer
   3067..3270    +  promoter       CMV promoter: human cytomegalovirus (CMV) immediate early promoter
   3293..3320    +  misc_feature   MCS (fragment): multiple cloning site
   3324..3866    +  CDS            ARF3: ARF3_HUMAN - Experimental evidence at protein level: Swiss-Prot protein existence level 1. GTP-binding protein that functions as an allosteric activator of the cholera toxin catalytic subunit, an ADP-ribosyltransferase. Involved in protein trafficking; may modulate vesicle budding and uncoating within the Golgi apparatus. From Homo sapiens (Human).
   3868..3895    +  misc_feature   MCS (fragment): multiple cloning site
   3903..4610    +  CDS            mNeonGreen: mNeonGreen is a basic (constitutively fluorescent) green/yellow fluorescent protein published in 2013, derived from Branchiostoma lanceolatum. It is reported to be a very rapidly-maturing monomer with moderate acid sensitivity.
   4630..4713    +  CDS            large T antigen (fragment): large T antigen from SV40 (simian virus 40)
   4736..4857    +  polyA_signal   SV40 poly(A) signal: SV40 polyadenylation signal
   4891..73      -  rep_origin     f1 ori (across the origin) (sequence partly withheld): f1 bacteriophage origin of replication; arrow indicates direction of (+) strand synthesis
