[The description below was written by a language model from this plasmid's Addgene catalogue record and pLannotate feature annotations shown in this document.]
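Description:
pmNeon Green-N1-ARF3-R is a 5,246 bp mammalian expression plasmid that produces human ARF3 fused at its C terminus to the green/yellow fluorescent protein mNeonGreen. It is built on a pmNeon Green-N1 backbone, an N1-style layout in which the gene of interest is cloned upstream of the fluorescent protein. The catalogue lists the vector type as lentiviral. However, the feature table shows no LTRs, packaging signal, RRE or other lentiviral elements, so the sequenced plasmid looks like a conventional transfection vector rather than a lentiviral transfer construct.

Expression is driven by the human cytomegalovirus immediate early enhancer and promoter. The ARF3 coding sequence sits between remnants of the multiple cloning site, followed by the mNeonGreen coding sequence and an SV40 polyadenylation signal. ARF3 is a small GTP-binding protein involved in protein trafficking and vesicle dynamics at the Golgi, and the fusion allows its localisation and behaviour to be followed by fluorescence in live or fixed cells. The meaning of the "-R" suffix in the name is not stated in the record.

A single NeoR/KanR cassette serves for selection in both hosts. The bacterial bla promoter gives kanamycin resistance in E. coli. The SV40 enhancer/early promoter, paired with the HSV TK polyadenylation signal, allows G418 selection in mammalian cells. A high-copy ColE1/pUC-type origin supports propagation in bacteria, and an f1 origin is also present. The plasmid was deposited in connection with work on ARF3's role in invasion, metastasis and N-cadherin levels.
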