Addgene plasmid #202431: pmNeon Green-N1-ARF3-R
Purpose: Mammalian expression vector containing pmNeonGreen-tagged ARF3
Depositing lab: David Bryant. Depositing organization: University of Glasgow. Publication: The small GTPase ARF3 controls invasion modality and metastasis by regulating N-cadherin levels. Sandilands E, Freckmann EC, Cumming EM, Roman-Fernandez A, McGarry L, Anand J, Galbraith L, Mason S, Patel R, Nixon C, Cartwright J, Leung HY, Blyth K, Bryant DM. J Cell Biol. 2023 Apr 3;222(4):e202206115. doi: 10.1083/jcb.202206115. Epub 2023 Feb 28. PubMed 36880595.
Backbone
  Vector backbone: pmNeon Green-N1
  Vector type: Lentiviral
Growth in bacteria
  Bacterial resistance: Kanamycin, 50 μg/mL
  Growth temperature: 37°C
  Growth strain: NEB Stable
  Copy number: High Copy
Gene/Insert
  Gene/Insert name: ARF3
  Species: H. sapiens (human)
  Entrez Gene: ARF3
  Tag / fusion protein: mNeonGreen (C terminal on backbone)
  Cloning method: Restriction Enzyme; 5′ cloning site unknown (unknown if destroyed)
Terms and licenses: Academic/Nonprofit Terms; Industry Terms: Not Available to Industry
How to cite: pmNeon Green-N1-ARF3-R was a gift from David Bryant (Addgene plasmid # 202431 ; http://n2t.net/addgene:202431 ; RRID:Addgene_202431)
